>Addgene plasmid #98849 | Casp1 | addgene full sequence | sequence record 201138 | Addgene NGS Result
CGTTACATAACTTACGGTAAATGGCCCGCCTGGCTGACCGCCCAACGACCCCCGCCCATTGACGTCAATA
ATGACGTATGTTCCCATAGTAACGCCAATAGGGACTTTCCATTGACGTCAATGGGTGGAGTATTTACGGT
AAACTGCCCACTTGGCAGTACATCAAGTGTATCATATGCCAAGTACGCCCCCTATTGACGTCAATGACGG
TAAATGGCCCGCCTGGCATTATGCCCAGTACATGACCTTATGGGACTTTCCTACTTGGCAGTACATCTAC
GTATTAGTCATCGCTATTACCATGGTGATGCGGTTTTGGCAGTACATCAATGGGCGTGGATAGCGGTTTG
ACTCACGGGGATTTCCAAGTCTCCACCCCATTGACGTCAATGGGAGTTTGTTTTGGCACCAAAATCAACG
GGACTTTCCAAAATGTCGTAACAACTCCGCCCCATTGACGCAAATGGGCGGTAGGCGTGTACGGTGGGAG
GTCTATATAAGCAGAGCTGGTTTAGTGAACCGTCAGATCCGCTAGCGCTACCGGACTCAGATCTCGAGCC
ACCATGGCTGACAAGATCCTGAGGGCAAAGAGGAAGCAATTTATCAACTCAGTGAGTATAGGGACAATAA
ATGGATTGTTGGATGAACTTTTAGAGAAGAGAGTGCTGAATCAGGAAGAAATGGATAAAATAAAACTTGC
AAACATTACTGCTATGGACAAGGCACGGGACCTATGTGATCATGTCTCTAAAAAAGGGCCCCAGGCAAGC
CAAATCTTTATCACTTACATTTGTAATGAAGACTGCTACCTGGCAGGAATTCTGGAGCTTCAATCAGCTC
CATCAGCTGAAACATTTGTTGCTACAGAAGATTCTAAAGGAGGACATCCTTCATCCTCAGAAACAAAGGA
AGAACAGAACAAAGAAGATGGCACATTTCCAGGACTGACTGGGACCCTCAAGTTTTGCCCTTTAGAAAAA
GCCCAGAAGTTATGGAAAGAAAATCCTTCAGAGATTTATCCAATAATGAATACAACCACTCGTACACGTC
TTGCCCTCATTATCTGCAACACAGAGTTTCAACATCTTTCTCCGAGGGTTGGAGCTCAAGTTGACCTCAG
AGAAATGAAGTTGCTGCTGGAGGATCTGGGGTATACCGTGAAAGTGAAAGAAAATCTCACAGCTCTGGAG
ATGGTGAAAGAGGTGAAAGAATTTGCTGCCTGCCCAGAGCACAAGACTTCTGACAGTACTTTCCTTGTAT
TCATGTCTCATGGTATCCAGGAGGGAATATGTGGGACCACATACTCTAATGAAGTTTCAGATATTTTAAA
GGTTGACACAATCTTTCAGATGATGAACACTTTGAAGTGCCCAAGCTTGAAAGACAAGCCCAAGGTGATC
ATTATTCAGGCATGCCGTGGAGAGAAACAAGGAGTGGTGTTGTTAAAAGATTCAGTAAGAGACTCTGAAG
AGGATTTCTTAACGGATGCAATTTTTGAAGATGATGGCATTAAGAAGGCCCATATAGAGAAAGATTTTAT
TGCTTTCTGCTCTTCAACACCAGATAATGTGTCTTGGAGACATCCTGTCAGGGGCTCACTTTTCATTGAG
TCACTCATCAAACACATGAAAGAATATGCCTGGTCTTGTGACTTGGAGGACATTTTCAGAAAGGTTCGAT
TTTCATTTGAACAACCAGAATTTAGGCTACAGATGCCCACTGCTGATAGGGTGACCCTGACAAAACGTTT
CTACCTCTTCCCGGGACATTAAGCGGCCGCGACTCTAGATCATAATCAGCCATACCACATTTGTAGAGGT
TTTACTTGCTTTAAAAAACCTCCCACACCTCCCCCTGAACCTGAAACATAAAATGAATGCAATTGTTGTT
GTTAACTTGTTTATTGCAGCTTATAATGGTTACAAATAAAGCAATAGCATCACAAATTTCACAAATAAAG
CATTTTTTTCACTGCATTCTAGTTGTGGTTTGTCCAAACTCATCAATGTATCTTAAGGCGTAAATTGTAA
GCGTTAATATTTTGTTAAAATTCGCGTTAAATTTTTGTTAAATCAGCTCATTTTTTAACCAATAGGCCGA
AATCGGCAAAATCCCTTATAAATCAAAAGAATAGACCGAGATAGGGT
[37 nt withheld, positions 2148-2184]
AAAGAACGTGGACTCCAACGTCAAAGG
[49 nt withheld, positions 2212-2260]
T
[91 nt withheld, positions 2262-2352]
G
[124 nt withheld, positions 2354-2477]
CAGGTGGCACTTTTCGGGGAAATGTGCGCGGAACCCCTATTTGTTTATTTTTCTAAATACATTCAAATAT
GTATCCGCTCATGAGACAATAACCCTGATAAATGCTTCAATAATATTGAAAAAGGAAGAGTCCTGAGGCG
GAAAGAACCAGCTGTGGAATGTGTGTCAGTTAGGGTGTGGAAAGTCCCCAGGCTCCCCAGCAGGCAGAAG
TATGCAAAGCATGCATCTCAATTAGTCAGCAACCAGGTGTGGAAAGTCCCCAGGCTCCCCAGCAGGCAGA
AGTATGCAAAGCATGCATCTCAATTAGTCAGCAACCATAGTCCCGCCCCTAACTCCGCCCATCCCGCCCC
TAACTCCGCCCAGTTCCGCCCATTCTCCGCCCCATGGCTGACTAATTTTTTTTATTTATGCAGAGGCCGA
GGCCGCCTCGGCCTCTGAGCTATTCCAGAAGTAGTGAGGAGGCTTTTTTGGAGGCCTAGGCTTTTGCAAA
GATCGATCAAGAGACAGGATGAGGATCGTTTCGCATGATTGAACAAGATGGATTGCACGCAGGTTCTCCG
GCCGCTTGGGTGGAGAGGCTATTCGGCTATGACTGGGCACAACAGACAATCGGCTGCTCTGATGCCGCCG
TGTTCCGGCTGTCAGCGCAGGGGCGCCCGGTTCTTTTTGTCAAGACCGACCTGTCCGGTGCCCTGAATGA
ACTGCAAGACGAGGCAGCGCGGCTATCGTGGCTGGCCACGACGGGCGTTCCTTGCGCAGCTGTGCTCGAC
GTTGTCACTGAAGCGGGAAGGGACTGGCTGCTATTGGGCGAAGTGCCGGGGCAGGATCTCCTGTCATCTC
ACCTTGCTCCTGCCGAGAAAGTATCCATCATGGCTGATGCAATGCGGCGGCTGCATACGCTTGATCCGGC
TACCTGCCCATTCGACCACCAAGCGAAACATCGCATCGAGCGAGCACGTACTCGGATGGAAGCCGGTCTT
GTCGATCAGGATGATCTGGACGAAGAGCATCAGGGGCTCGCGCCAGCCGAACTGTTCGCCAGGCTCAAGG
CGAGCATGCCCGACGGCGAGGATCTCGTCGTGACCCATGGCGATGCCTGCTTGCCGAATATCATGGTGGA
AAATGGCCGCTTTTCTGGATTCATCGACTGTGGCCGGCTGGGTGTGGCGGACCGCTATCAGGACATAGCG
TTGGCTACCCGTGATATTGCTGAAGAGCTTGGCGGCGAATGGGCTGACCGCTTCCTCGTGCTTTACGGTA
TCGCCGCTCCCGATTCGCAGCGCATCGCCTTCTATCGCCTTCTTGACGAGTTCTTCTGAGCGGGACTCTG
GGGTTCGAAATGACCGACCAAGCGACGCCCAACCTGCCATCACGAGATTTCGATTCCACCGCCGCCTTCT
ATGAAAGGTTGGGCTTCGGAATCGTTTTCCGGGACGCCGGCTGGATGATCCTCCAGCGCGGGGATCTCAT
GCTGGAGTTCTTCGCCCACCCTAGGGGGAGGCTAACTGAAACACGGAAGGAGACAATACCGGAAGGAACC
CGCGCTATGACGGCAATAAAAAGACAGAATAAAACGCACGGTGTTGGGTCGTTTGTTCATAAACGCGGGG
TTCGGTCCCAGGGCTGGCACTCTGTCGATACCCCACCGAGACCCCATTGGGGCCAATACGCCCGCGTTTC
TTCCTTTTCCCCACCCCACCCCCCAAGTTCGGGTGAAGGCCCAGGGCTCGCAGCCAACGTCGGGGCGGCA
GGCCCTGCCATAGCCTCAGGTTACTCATATATACTTTAGATTGATTTAAAACTTCATTTTTAATTTAAAA
GGATCTAGGTGAAGATCCTTTTTGATAATCTCATGACCAAAATCCCTTAACGTGAGTTTTCGTTCCACTG
AGCGTCAGACCCCGTAGAAAAGATCAAAGGATCTTCTTGAGATCCTTTTTTTCTGCGCGTAATCTGCTGC
TTGCAAACAAAAAAACCACCGCTACCAGCGGTGGTTTGTTTGCCGGATCAAGAGCTACCAACTCTTTTTC
CGAAGGTAACTGGCTTCAGCAGAGCGCAGATACCAAATACTGTTCTTCTAGTGTAGCCGTAGTTAGGCCA
CCACTTCAAGAACTCTGTAGCACCGCCTACATACCTCGCTCTGCTAATCCTGTTACCAGTGGCTGCTGCC
AGTGGCGATAAGTCGTGTCTTACCGGGTTGGACTCAAGACGATAGTTACCGGATAAGGCGCAGCGGTCGG
GCTGAACGGGGGGTTCGTGCACACAGCCCAGCTTGGAGCGAACGACCTACACCGAACTGAGATACCTACA
GCGTGAGCTATGAGAAAGCGCCACGCTTCCCGAAGGGAGAAAGGCGGACAGGTATCCGGTAAGCGGCAGG
GTCGGAACAGGAGAGCGCACGAGGGAGCTTCCAGGGGGAAACGCCTGGTATCTTTATAGTCCTGTCGGGT
TTCGCCACCTCTGACTTGAGCGTCGATTTTTGTGATGCTCGTCAGGGGGGCGGAGCCTATGGAAAAACGC
CAGCAACGCGGCCTTTTTACGGTTCCTGGCCTTTTGCTGGCCTTTTGCTCACATGTTCTTTCCTGCGTTA
TCCCCTGATTCTGTGGATAACCGTATTACCGCCATGCATTAGTTATTAATAGTAATCAATTACGGGGTCA
TTAGTTCATAGCCCATATATGGAGTTCCG
Features (pLannotate 1.2.2; 15 found; start..end, strand, type, name):
      1..304     +  enhancer       CMV enhancer: human cytomegalovirus immediate early enhancer
    305..508     +  promoter       CMV promoter: human cytomegalovirus (CMV) immediate early promoter
    531..559     +  misc_feature   MCS (fragment): multiple cloning site
    564..1769    +  CDS            Casp1: CASP1_MOUSE - Also known as Il1bc. Experimental evidence at protein level: Swiss-Prot protein existence level 1. Thiol protease involved in a variety of inflammatory processes by proteolytically cleaving other proteins, such as the precursors of the inflammatory cytokines interleukin-1 beta (IL1B) and interleukin 18 (IL18) as well as the pyroptosis inducer Gasdermin-D (GSDMD), into active mature peptides (PubMed:21147462, PubMed:32109412). Plays a key role in cell immunity as an inflammatory response initiator: once activated through formation of an inflammasome complex, it initiates a proinfl
   1788..1871    +  CDS            large T antigen (fragment): large T antigen from SV40 (simian virus 40)
   1894..2015    +  polyA_signal   SV40 poly(A) signal: SV40 polyadenylation signal
   2049..2477    -  rep_origin     f1 ori (sequence partly withheld): f1 bacteriophage origin of replication; arrow indicates direction of (+) strand synthesis
   2504..2608    +  promoter       AmpR promoter: bla
   2610..2967    +  promoter       SV40 promoter: SV40 enhancer and early promoter
   3002..3796    +  CDS            NeoR/KanR: aminoglycoside phosphotransferase from Tn5; aph(3')-II (or nptII); confers resistance to neomycin, kanamycin, and G418 (Geneticin®)
   3817..3969    +  CDS            ble (fragment): BLE_KLEPN - Experimental evidence at protein level: Swiss-Prot protein existence level 1. Binding protein with a strong affinity to the bleomycin family of antibiotics. Binds to CL990; an antimitotic-antibiotic compound. From Klebsiella pneumoniae.
   4028..4075    +  polyA_signal   HSV TK poly(A) signal: herpes simplex virus thymidine kinase polyadenylation signal (Cole and Stacy, 1985)
   4166..4182    -  polyA_signal   bGH poly(A) signal (fragment): bovine growth hormone polyadenylation signal
   4404..4992    +  rep_origin     ori: high-copy-number ColE1/pMB1/pBR322/pUC origin of replication
   5107..5166    +  enhancer       CMV enhancer (fragment): human cytomegalovirus immediate early enhancer
