>Addgene plasmid #98849 | Casp1 Sequencing Result | analyzer sequence | sequence record 193756
TTACCGGGTTGGACTCAAGACGATAGTTACCGGATAAGGCGCAGCGGTCGGGCTGAACGGGGGGTTCGTG
CACACAGCCCAGCTTGGAGCGAACGACCTACACCGAACTGAGATACCTACAGCGTGAGCTATGAGAAAGC
GCCACGCTTCCCGAAGGGAGAAAGGCGGACAGGTATCCGGTAAGCGGCAGGGTCGGAACAGGAGAGCGCA
CGAGGGAGCTTCCAGGGGGAAACGCCTGGTATCTTTATAGTCCTGTCGGGTTTCGCCACCTCTGACTTGA
GCGTCGATTTTTGTGATGCTCGTCAGGGGGGCGGAGCCTATGGAAAAACGCCAGCAACGCGGCCTTTTTA
CGGTTCCTGGCCTTTTGCTGGCCTTTTGCTCACATGTTCTTTCCTGCGTTATCCCCTGATTCTGTGGATA
ACCGTATTACCGCCTTTGAGTGAGCTGATACCGCTCGCCGCAGCCGAACGACCGAGCGCAGCGAGTCAGT
GAGCGAGGAAGCGGAAGAGCGCCCAATACGCAAACCGCCTCTCCCCGCGCGTTGGCCGATTCATTAATGC
AGCTGGCACGACAGGTTTCCCGACTGGAAAGCGGGCAGTGAGCGCAACGCAATTAATGTGAGTTAGCTCA
CTCATTAGGCACCCCAGGCTTTACACTTTATGCTTCCGGCTCGTATGTTGTGTGGAATTGTGAGCGGATA
ACAATTTCACACAGGAAACAGCTATGACCATGATTACGCCAAGCTTGGTACCGAGCTCGGATCCACTAGT
AACGGCCGCCAGTGTGCTGGAATTCGCCCTTCCCGTAGACAAAATGGTGAAGGTCGGTGTGAACGGATTT
GGCCGTATTGGGCGCCTGGTCACCAGGGCTGCCATTTGCAGTGGCAAAGTGGAGATTGTTGCCATCAAAA
GGGCGAATTCTGCAGATATCCATCACACTGGCGGCCGCTCGAGCATGCATCTAGAGGGCCCAATTCGCCC
TATAGTGAGTCGTATTACAATTCACTGGCCGTCGTTTTACAACGTCGTGACTGGGAAAACCCTGGCGTTA
CCCAACTTAATCGCCTTGCAGCACATCCCCCTTTCGCCAGCTGGCGTAATAGCGAAGAGGCCCGCACCGA
TCGCCCTTCCCAACAGTTGCGCAGCCTGAATGGCGAATGG
[124 nt withheld, positions 1161-1284]
C
[91 nt withheld, positions 1286-1376]
A
[49 nt withheld, positions 1378-1426]
CCTTTGACGTTGGAGTCCACGTTCTTT
[37 nt withheld, positions 1454-1490]
ACCCTATCTCGGTCTATTCTTTTGATTTATAAGGGATTTTGCCGATTTCGGCCTATTGGTTAAAAAATGA
GCTGATTTAACAAAAATTTAACGCGAATTTTAACAAAATTCAGGGCGCAAGGGCTGCTAAAGGAAGCGGA
ACACGTAGAAAGCCAGTCCGCAGAAACGGTGCTGACCCCGGATGAATGTCAGCTACTGGGCTATCTGGAC
AAGGGAAAACGCAAGCGCAAAGAGAAAGCAGGTAGCTTGCAGTGGGCTTACATGGCGATAGCTAGACTGG
GCGGTTTTATGGACAGCAAGCGAACCGGAATTGCCAGCTGGGGCGCCCTCTGGTAAGGTTGGGAAGCCCT
GCAAAGTAAACTGGATGGCTTTCTTGCCGCCAAGGATCTGATGGCGCAGGGGATCAAGATCTGATCAAGA
GACAGGATGAGGATCGTTTCGCATGATTGAACAAGATGGATTGCACGCAGGTTCTCCGGCCGCTTGGGTG
GAGAGGCTATTCGGCTATGACTGGGCACAACAGACAATCGGCTGCTCTGATGCCGCCGTGTTCCGGCTGT
CAGCGCAGGGGCGCCCGGTTCTTTTTGTCAAGACCGACCTGTCCGGTGCCCTGAATGAACTGCAGGACGA
GGCAGCGCGGCTATCGTGGCTGGCCACGACGGGCGTTCCTTGCGCAGCTGTGCTCGACGTTGTCACTGAA
GCGGGAAGGGACTGGCTGCTATTGGGCGAAGTGCCGGGGCAGGATCTCCTGTCATCCCACCTTGCTCCTG
CCGAGAAAGTATCCATCATGGCTGATGCAATGCGGCGGCTGCATACGCTTGATCCGGCTACCTGCCCATT
CGACCACCAAGCGAAACATCGCATCGAGCGAGCACGTACTCGGATGGAAGCCGGTCTTGTCGATCAGGAT
GATCTGGACGAAGAGCATCAGGGGCTCGCGCCAGCCGAACTGTTCGCCAGGCTCAAGGCGCGCATGCCCG
ACGGCGAGGATCTCGTCGTGACCCATGGCGATGCCTGCTTGCCGAATATCATGGTGGAAAATGGCCGCTT
TTCTGGATTCATCGACTGTGGCCGGCTGGGTGTGGCGGACCGCTATCAGGACATAGCGTTGGCTACCCGT
GATATTGCTGAAGAGCTTGGCGGCGAATGGGCTGACCGCTTCCTCGTGCTTTACGGTATCGCCGCTCCCG
ATTCGCAGCGCATCGCCTTCTATCGCCTTCTTGACGAGTTCTTCTGAATTGAAAAAGGAAGAGTATGAGT
ATTCAACATTTCCGTGTCGCCCTTATTCCCTTTTTTGCGGCATTTTGCCTTCCTGTTTTTGCTCACCCAG
AAACGCTGGTGAAAGTAAAAGATGCTGAAGATCAGTTGGGTGCACGAGTGGGTTACATCGAACTGGATCT
CAACAGCGGTAAGATCCTTGAGAGTTTTCGCCCCGAAGAACGTTTTCCAATGATGAGCACTTTTAAAGTT
CTGCTATGTGGCGCGGTATTATCCCGTATTGACGCCGGGCAAGAGCAACTCGGTCGCCGCATACACTATT
CTCAGAATGACTTGGTTGAGTACTCACCAGTCACAGAAAAGCATCTTACGGATGGCATGACAGTAAGAGA
ATTATGCAGTGCTGCCATAACCATGAGTGATAACACTGCGGCCAACTTACTTCTGACAACGATCGGAGGA
CCGAAGGAGCTAACCGCTTTTTTGCACAACATGGGGGATCATGTAACTCGCCTTGATCGTTGGGAACCGG
AGCTGAATGAAGCCATACCAAACGACGAGCGTGACACCACGATGCCTGTAGCAATGGCAACAACGTTGCG
CAAACTATTAACTGGCGAACTACTTACTCTAGCTTCCCGGCAACAATTAATAGACTGGATGGAGGCGGAT
AAAGTTGCAGGACCACTTCTGCGCTCGGCCCTTCCGGCTGGCTGGTTTATTGCTGATAAATCTGGAGCCG
GTGAGCGTGGGTCTCGCGGTATCATTGCAGCACTGGGGCCAGATGGTAAGCCCTCCCGTATCGTAGTTAT
CTACACGACGGGGAGTCAGGCAACTATGGATGAACGAAATAGACAGATCGCTGAGATAGGTGCCTCACTG
ATTAAGCATTGGTAACTGTCAGACCAAGTTTACTCATATATACTTTAGATTGATTTAAAACTTCATTTTT
AATTTAAAAGGATCTAGGTGAAGATCCTTTTTGATAATCTCATGACCAAAATCCCTTAACGTGAGTTTTC
GTTCCACTGAGCGTCAGACCCCGTAGAAAAGATCAAAGGATCTTCTTGAGATCCTTTTTTTCTGCGCGTA
ATCTGCTGCTTGCAAACAAAAAAACCACCGCTACCAGCGGTGGTTTGTTTGCCGGATCAAGAGCTACCAA
CTCTTTTTCCGAAGGTAACTGGCTTCAGCAGAGCGCAGATACCAAATACTGTTCTTCTAGTGTAGCCGTA
GTTAGGCCACCACTTCAAGAACTCTGTAGCACCGCCTACATACCTCGCTCTGCTAATCCTGTTACCAGTG
GCTGCTGCCAGTGGCGATAAGTCGTGTC
Features (pLannotate 1.2.2; 13 found; start..end, strand, type, name):
    509..601     +  CDS            lacI (fragment): lac repressor; lacI; The lac repressor binds to the lac operator to inhibit transcription in E. coli. This inhibition can be relieved by adding lactose or isopropyl-β-D-thiogalactopyranoside (IPTG).
    614..635     +  protein_bind   CAP binding site: CAP binding activates transcription in the presence of cAMP. E. coli catabolite activator protein
    650..680     +  promoter       lac promoter: promoter for the E. coli lac operon
    688..704     +  protein_bind   lac operator: The lac repressor binds to the lac operator to inhibit transcription in E. coli. This inhibition can be relieved by adding lactose or isopropyl-β-D-thiogalactopyranoside (IPTG). lac repressor encoded by lacI
    814..906     +  CDS            Gapdh (fragment): G3P_MOUSE - Also known as Gapd. Experimental evidence at protein level: Swiss-Prot protein existence level 1. Has both glyceraldehyde-3-phosphate dehydrogenase and nitrosylase activities, thereby playing a role in glycolysis and nuclear functions, respectively (PubMed:19903941). Glyceraldehyde-3- phosphate dehydrogenase is a key enzyme in glycolysis that catalyzes the first step of the pathway by converting D-glyceraldehyde 3- phosphate (G3P) into 3-phospho-D-glyceroyl phosphate (PubMed:19903941). Modulates the organization and assembly of the cytoskeleton (By similarity). Facilitates the CHP1
    979..997     -  promoter       T7 promoter: promoter for bacteriophage T7 RNA polymerase
   1000..1157    +  CDS            lacZα (fragment): LacZα fragment of β-galactosidase; lacZ fragment
   1161..1589    +  rep_origin     f1 ori (sequence partly withheld): f1 bacteriophage origin of replication; arrow indicates direction of (+) strand synthesis
   1602..1901    +  CDS            tnpA (fragment): TN5P_ECOLX - Also known as tnp. Experimental evidence at protein level: Swiss-Prot protein existence level 1. Mediates transposition of transposon Tn5 by a 'cut and paste' mechanism. First, the monomeric transposase binds the 19 bp inverted DNA repeats flanking the transposon. Then, dimerization of the DNA- bound transposase creates a synaptic DNA complex. After nicking of the first DNA strand, excision of the transposon proceeds through a series of intermediates. The transposase then mediates the insertion of the transposon at a new site by strand transfer. The activity of the wild- type tran
   1933..2724    +  CDS            neo: KKA2_KLEPN - Also known as kan, nptII. Experimental evidence at protein level: Swiss-Prot protein existence level 1. Resistance to kanamycin, neomycin, paromomycin, ribostamycin, butirosin and gentamicin B. From Klebsiella pneumoniae.
   2728..2744    +  promoter       AmpR promoter (fragment): bla
   2745..3605    +  CDS            AmpR: β-lactamase; bla; confers resistance to ampicillin, carbenicillin, and related antibiotics
   3776..326     +  rep_origin     ori (across the origin): high-copy-number ColE1/pMB1/pBR322/pUC origin of replication
