[The description below was written by a language model from this plasmid's Addgene catalogue record and pLannotate feature annotations shown in this document.]
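Description:
Casp1 is a mammalian expression plasmid built on the Clontech pCFP-N1 backbone, from which the CFP coding sequence was removed during cloning, so that murine caspase-1 (Casp1, also called ICE or Il1bc) is produced as an untagged, unfused protein. The mouse cDNA, originally amplified by PCR from a commercial clone, sits between XhoI and NotI sites that both remain intact. Transcription is driven by the human cytomegalovirus immediate early enhancer and promoter and terminated by the SV40 polyadenylation signal. The backbone carries a high-copy ColE1/pUC-type origin for propagation in E. coli and an f1 origin. A single NeoR/KanR gene (Tn5 aminoglycoside phosphotransferase) lies downstream of tandem bacterial (bla) and SV40 early promoters and is followed by the HSV TK poly(A) signal, giving kanamycin resistance in bacteria and G418 selection in mammalian cells.

Caspase-1 is the inflammasome-activated thiol protease that processes pro-IL-1β, pro-IL-18 and gasdermin D. The plasmid is therefore suited to transient or stable expression of the enzyme in mammalian cells, and it was deposited with a study of inflammasome-dependent cytokine secretion.

The records are not fully consistent. The full sequencing result is 5,166 nt with a Casp1 open reading frame of about 1.2 kb, whereas the catalogue lists roughly 7,200 bp total and a 1,500 bp insert. A second, 4,038 nt sequence record annotates a different architecture, with lac promoter/operator, lacZα, a T7 promoter, AmpR, a Tn5-derived neo gene and a Gapdh fragment, but no CMV promoter or Casp1. It appears to represent an unrelated cloning vector rather than this construct.
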