Addgene plasmid #98849: Casp1
Purpose: Expresses murine Casp1 in mammalian cells
Depositing lab: Peter Keyel. Depositing organization: Texas Tech University. Publication: Dnase1L3 Regulates Inflammasome-Dependent Cytokine Secretion. Shi G, Abbott KN, Wu W, Salter RD, Keyel PA. Front Immunol. 2017 May 8;8:522. doi: 10.3389/fimmu.2017.00522. eCollection 2017. PubMed 28533778.
Backbone
  Vector backbone: pCFP-N1
  Backbone manufacturer: Clontech
  Backbone size w/o insert (bp): 5700
  Total vector size (bp): 7200
  Modifications to backbone: CFP removed during cloning process
  Vector type: Mammalian Expression
  Selectable markers: Neomycin (select with G418)
Growth in bacteria
  Bacterial resistance: Kanamycin, 50 μg/mL
  Growth temperature: 37°C
  Growth strain: DH5alpha
  Copy number: Unknown
Gene/Insert
  Gene/Insert name: Casp1 (alt names: Caspase-1; ICE)
  Species: M. musculus (mouse)
  Insert size (bp): 1500
  GenBank ID: BC008152
  Entrez Gene: Casp1 (a.k.a. ICE, Il1bc)
  Promoter: CMV
  Tag / fusion protein: No fusion proteins or tags
  Cloning method: Restriction Enzyme; 5′ cloning site XhoI (not destroyed); 3′ cloning site NotI (not destroyed)
  Sequencing primers: 5′ CMV forward (Genewiz Universal); 3′ SV40 poly A reverse (Genewiz Universal)
Resource information
  A portion of this plasmid was derived from a plasmid made by: Casp1 cloned by PCR initially from Open Biosystems
Terms and licenses: Academic/Nonprofit Terms; Industry Terms: Not Available to Industry
How to cite: Casp1 was a gift from Peter Keyel (Addgene plasmid # 98849 ; http://n2t.net/addgene:98849 ; RRID:Addgene_98849)
